>Addgene plasmid #106259 | AAV-U6-dgRNA-CAG-MPH | depositor full sequence | sequence record 209647 | AAV-U6-dgRNA-CAG-MPH sequence 7231 bps
CCTGCAGGCAGCTGCGCGCTCGCTCGCTCACTGAGGCCGCCCGGGCGTCGGGCGACCTTTGGTCGCCCGG
CCTCAGTGAGCGAGCGAGCGCGCAGAGAGGGAGTGGCCAACTCCATCACTAGGGGTTCCTGCGGCCTCTA
GAACGCGTGAGGGCCTATTTCCCATGATTCCTTCATATTTGCATATACGATACAAGGCTGTTAGAGAGAT
AATTGGAATTAATTTGACTGTAAACACAAAGATATTAGTACAAAATACGTGACGTAGAAAGTAATAATTT
CTTGGGTAGTTTGCAGTTTTAAAATTATGTTTTAAAATGGACTATCATATGCTTACCGTAACTTGAAAGT
ATTTCGATTTCTTGGCTTTATATATCTTGTGGAAAGGACGAAACACCGGAAGAGCGAGCTCTTCTGTTTC
AGAGCTAGGCCAGCATGAGGATCACCCATGCCTGCAGGGCCTAGCAAGTTGAAATAAGGCTAGTCCGTTA
TCAACTTGGCCAGCATGAGGATCACCCATGCCTGCAGGGCCAAGTGGCACCGAGTCGGTGCTTTTTTGCA
TATGCTAGTGCGCGTTATTAATAGTAATCAATTACGGGGTCATTAGTTCATAGCCCATATATGGAGTTCC
GCGTTACATAACTTACGGTAAATGGCCCGCCTGGCTGACCGCCCAACGACCCCCGCCCATTGACGTCAAT
AATGACGTATGTTCCCATAGTAACGCCAATAGGGACTTTCCATTGACGTCAATGGGTGGAGTATTTACGG
TAAACTGCCCACTTGGCAGTACATCAAGTGTATCATATGCCAAGTACGCCCCCTATTGACGTCAATGACG
GTAAATGGCCCGCCTGGCATTATGCCCAGTACATGACCTTATGGGACTTTCCTACTTGGCAGTACATCTA
CGTATTAGTCATCGCTATTACCATGGTCGAGGTGAGCCCCACGTTCTGCTTCACTCTCCCCATCTCCCCC
CCCTCCCCACCCCCAATTTTGTATTTATTTATTTTTTAATTATTTTGTGCAGCGATGGGGGCGGGGGGGG
GGGGGGGGCGCGCGCCAGGCGGGGCGGGGCGGGGCGAGGGGCGGGGCGGGCGAGGCGGAGAGGTGCGGCG
GCAGCCAATCAGAGCGGCGCGCTCCGAAAGTTTCCTTTTATGGCGAGGCGGCGGCGGCGGCGGCCCTATA
AAAAGCGAAGCGCGCGGCGGGCGGGAGTCGCTGCGCGCTGCCTTCGCCCCGTGCCCCGCTCCGCCGCCGC
CTCGCGCCGCCCGCCCCGGCTCTGACTGACCGCGTTACTCCCACAGGTGAGCGGGCGGGACGGCCCTTCT
CCTCCGGGCTGTAATTAGCGCTTGGTTTAATGACGGCTTGTTTCTTTTCTGTGGCTGCGTGAAAGCCTTG
AGGGGCTCCGGGAGGGCCCTTTGTGCGGGGGGAGCGGCTCGGGGGGTGCGTGCGTGTGTGTGTGCGTGGG
GAGCGCCGCGTGCGGCTCCGCGCTGCCCGGCGGCTGTGAGCGCTGCGGGCGCGGCGCGGGGCTTTGTGCG
CTCCGCAGTGTGCGCGAGGGGAGCGCGGCCGGGGGCGGTGCCCCGCGGTGCGGGGGGGGCTGCGAGGGGA
ACAAAGGCTGCGTGCGGGGTGTGTGCGTGGGGGGGTGAGCAGGGGGTGTGGGCGCGTCGGTCGGGCTGCA
ACCCCCCCTGCACCCCCCTCCCCGAGTTGCTGAGCACGGCCCGGCTTCGGGTGCGGGGCTCCGTACGGGG
CGTGGCGCGGGGCTCGCCGTGCCGGGCGGGGGGTGGCGGCAGGTGGGGGTGCCGGGCGGGGCGGGGCCGC
CTCGGGCCGGGGAGGGCTCGGGGGAGGGGCGCGGCGGCCCCCGGAGCGCCGGCGGCTGTCGAGGCGCGGC
GAGCCGCAGCCATTGCCTTTTATGGTAATCGTGCGAGAGGGCGCAGGGACTTCCTTTGTCCCAAATCTGT
GCGGAGCCGAAATCTGGGAGGCGCCGCCGCACCCCCTCTAGCGGGCGCGGGGCGAAGCGGTGCGGCGCCG
GCAGGAAGGAAATGGGCGGGGAGGGCCTTCGTGCGTCGCCGCGCCGCCGTCCCCTTCTCCCTCTCCAGCC
TCGGGGCTGTCCGCGGGGGGACGGCTGCCTTCGGGGGGGACGGGGCAGGGCGGGGTTCGGCTTCTGGCGT
GTGACCGGCGGCTCTAGAGCCTCTGCTAACCATGTTCATGCCTTCTTCTTTTTCCTACAGCTCCTGGGCA
ACGTGCTGGTTATTGTGCTGTCTCATCATTTTGGCAAAGAATTCACAAGTTTGTACAAAAAAGCAGGCTC
CGAATTCACCGGTCACCATGGCTTCAAACTTTACTCAGTTCGTGCTCGTGGACAATGGTGGGACAGGGGA
TGTGACAGTGGCTCCTTCTAATTTCGCTAATGGGGTGGCAGAGTGGATCAGCTCCAACTCACGGAGCCAG
GCCTACAAGGTGACATGCAGCGTCAGGCAGTCTAGTGCCCAGAAGAGAAAGTATACCATCAAGGTGGAGG
TCCCCAAAGTGGCTACCCAGACAGTGGGCGGAGTCGAACTGCCTGTCGCCGCTTGGAGGTCCTACCTGAA
CATGGAGCTCACTATCCCAATTTTCGCTACCAATTCTGACTGTGAACTCATCGTGAAGGCAATGCAGGGG
CTCCTCAAAGACGGTAATCCTATCCCTTCCGCCATCGCCGCTAACTCAGGTATCTACAGCGCTGGAGGAG
GTGGAAGCGGAGGAGGAGGAAGCGGAGGAGGAGGTAGCGGACCTAAGAAAAAGAGGAAGGTGGCGGCCGC
TGGATCCCCTTCAGGGCAGATCAGCAACCAGGCCCTGGCTCTGGCCCCTAGCTCCGCTCCAGTGCTGGCC
CAGACTATGGTGCCCTCTAGTGCTATGGTGCCTCTGGCCCAGCCACCTGCTCCAGCCCCTGTGCTGACCC
CAGGACCACCCCAGTCACTGAGCGCTCCAGTGCCCAAGTCTACACAGGCCGGCGAGGGGACTCTGAGTGA
AGCTCTGCTGCACCTGCAGTTCGACGCTGATGAGGACCTGGGAGCTCTGCTGGGGAACAGCACCGATCCC
GGAGTGTTCACAGATCTGGCCTCCGTGGACAACTCTGAGTTTCAGCAGCTGCTGAATCAGGGCGTGTCCA
TGTCTCATAGTACAGCCGAACCAATGCTGATGGAGTACCCCGAAGCCATTACCCGGCTGGTGACCGGCAG
CCAGCGGCCCCCCGACCCCGCTCCAACTCCCCTGGGAACCAGCGGCCTGCCTAATGGGCTGTCCGGAGAT
GAAGACTTCTCAAGCATCGCTGATATGGACTTTAGTGCCCTGCTGTCACAGATTTCCTCTAGTGGGCAGG
GAGGAGGTGGAAGCGGCTTCAGCGTGGACACCAGTGCCCTGCTGGACCTGTTCAGCCCCTCGGTGACCGT
GCCCGACATGAGCCTGCCTGACCTTGACAGCAGCCTGGCCAGTATCCAAGAGCTCCTGTCTCCCCAGGAG
CCCCCCAGGCCTCCCGAGGCAGAGAACAGCAGCCCGGATTCAGGGAAGCAGCTGGTGCACTACACAGCGC
AGCCGCTGTTCCTGCTGGACCCCGGCTCCGTGGACACCGGGAGCAACGACCTGCCGGTGCTGTTTGAGCT
GGGAGAGGGCTCCTACTTCTCCGAAGGGGACGGCTTCGCCGAGGACCCCACCATCTCCCTGCTGACAGGC
TCGGAGCCTCCCAAAGCCAAGGACCCCACTGTCTCCGCTAGCGGCATCGATTGATTAATTAAGAATTCGA
CCCAGCTTTCTTGTACAAAGTGGTGAATTCAAGCTTCGGGGACTAGTCATATGATAATCAACCTCTGGAT
TACAAAATTTGTGAAAGATTGACTGGTATTCTTAACTATGTTGCTCCTTTTACGCTATGTGGATACGCTG
CTTTAATGCCTTTGTATCATGCTATTGCTTCCCGTATGGCTTTCATTTTCTCCTCCTTGTATAAATCCTG
GTTGCTGTCTCTTTATGAGGAGTTGTGGCCCGTTGTCAGGCAACGTGGCGTGGTGTGCACTGTGTTTGCT
GACGCAACCCCCACTGGTTGGGGCATTGCCACCACCTGTCAGCTCCTTTCCGGGACTTTCGCTTTCCCCC
TCCCTATTGCCACGGCGGAACTCATCGCCGCCTGCCTTGCCCGCTGCTGGACAGGGGCTCGGCTGTTGGG
CACTGACAATTCCGTGGTGTTGTCGGGGAAGCTGACGTCCTTTCCATGGCTGCTCGCCTGTGTTGCCACC
TGGATTCTGCGCGGGACGTCCTTCTGCTACGTCCCTTCGGCCCTCAATCCAGCGGACCTTCCTTCCCGCG
GCCTGCTGCCGGCTCTGCGGCCTCTTCCGCGTCTTCGCCTTCGCCCTCAGACGAGTCGGATCTCCCTTTG
GGCCGCCTCCCCGCACAATTGGAATTCAATAAAAGATCTTTATTTTCATTAGATCTGTGTGTTGGTTTTT
TGTGTGCGGCCGCAGGAACCCCTAGTGATGGAGTTGGCCACTCCCTCTCTGCGCGCTCGCTCGCTCACTG
AGGCCGGGCGACCAAAGGTCGCCCGACGCCCGGGCTTTGCCCGGGCGGCCTCAGTGAGCGAGCGAGCGCG
CAGCTGCCTGCAGGGGCGCCTGATGCGGTATTTTCTCCTTACGCATCTGTGCGGTATTTCACACCGCATA
[95 nt withheld, positions 4691-4785]
T
[46 nt withheld, positions 4787-4832]
C
[141 nt withheld, positions 4834-4974]
CCTTTGACGTTGGAGTCCACGTTCTTT
[37 nt withheld, positions 5002-5038]
ACTCTATCTCGGGCTATTCTTTTGATTTATAAGGGATTTTGCCGATTTCGGTCTATTGGTTAAAAAATGA
GCTGATTTAACAAAAATTTAACGCGAATTTTAACAAAATATTAACGTTTACAATTTTATGGTGCACTCTC
AGTACAATCTGCTCTGATGCCGCATAGTTAAGCCAGCCCCGACACCCGCCAACACCCGCTGACGCGCCCT
GACGGGCTTGTCTGCTCCCGGCATCCGCTTACAGACAAGCTGTGACCGTCTCCGGGAGCTGCATGTGTCA
GAGGTTTTCACCGTCATCACCGAAACGCGCGAGACGAAAGGGCCTCGTGATACGCCTATTTTTATAGGTT
AATGTCATGATAATAATGGTTTCTTAGACGTCAGGTGGCACTTTTCGGGGAAATGTGCGCGGAACCCCTA
TTTGTTTATTTTTCTAAATACATTCAAATATGTATCCGCTCATGAGACAATAACCCTGATAAATGCTTCA
ATAATATTGAAAAAGGAAGAGTATGAGTATTCAACATTTCCGTGTCGCCCTTATTCCCTTTTTTGCGGCA
TTTTGCCTTCCTGTTTTTGCTCACCCAGAAACGCTGGTGAAAGTAAAAGATGCTGAAGATCAGTTGGGTG
CACGAGTGGGTTACATCGAACTGGATCTCAACAGCGGTAAGATCCTTGAGAGTTTTCGCCCCGAAGAACG
TTTTCCAATGATGAGCACTTTTAAAGTTCTGCTATGTGGCGCGGTATTATCCCGTATTGACGCCGGGCAA
GAGCAACTCGGTCGCCGCATACACTATTCTCAGAATGACTTGGTTGAGTACTCACCAGTCACAGAAAAGC
ATCTTACGGATGGCATGACAGTAAGAGAATTATGCAGTGCTGCCATAACCATGAGTGATAACACTGCGGC
CAACTTACTTCTGACAACGATCGGAGGACCGAAGGAGCTAACCGCTTTTTTGCACAACATGGGGGATCAT
GTAACTCGCCTTGATCGTTGGGAACCGGAGCTGAATGAAGCCATACCAAACGACGAGCGTGACACCACGA
TGCCTGTAGCAATGGCAACAACGTTGCGCAAACTATTAACTGGCGAACTACTTACTCTAGCTTCCCGGCA
ACAATTAATAGACTGGATGGAGGCGGATAAAGTTGCAGGACCACTTCTGCGCTCGGCCCTTCCGGCTGGC
TGGTTTATTGCTGATAAATCTGGAGCCGGTGAGCGTGGAAGCCGCGGTATCATTGCAGCACTGGGGCCAG
ATGGTAAGCCCTCCCGTATCGTAGTTATCTACACGACGGGGAGTCAGGCAACTATGGATGAACGAAATAG
ACAGATCGCTGAGATAGGTGCCTCACTGATTAAGCATTGGTAACTGTCAGACCAAGTTTACTCATATATA
CTTTAGATTGATTTAAAACTTCATTTTTAATTTAAAAGGATCTAGGTGAAGATCCTTTTTGATAATCTCA
TGACCAAAATCCCTTAACGTGAGTTTTCGTTCCACTGAGCGTCAGACCCCGTAGAAAAGATCAAAGGATC
TTCTTGAGATCCTTTTTTTCTGCGCGTAATCTGCTGCTTGCAAACAAAAAAACCACCGCTACCAGCGGTG
GTTTGTTTGCCGGATCAAGAGCTACCAACTCTTTTTCCGAAGGTAACTGGCTTCAGCAGAGCGCAGATAC
CAAATACTGTTCTTCTAGTGTAGCCGTAGTTAGGCCACCACTTCAAGAACTCTGTAGCACCGCCTACATA
CCTCGCTCTGCTAATCCTGTTACCAGTGGCTGCTGCCAGTGGCGATAAGTCGTGTCTTACCGGGTTGGAC
TCAAGACGATAGTTACCGGATAAGGCGCAGCGGTCGGGCTGAACGGGGGGTTCGTGCACACAGCCCAGCT
TGGAGCGAACGACCTACACCGAACTGAGATACCTACAGCGTGAGCTATGAGAAAGCGCCACGCTTCCCGA
AGGGAGAAAGGCGGACAGGTATCCGGTAAGCGGCAGGGTCGGAACAGGAGAGCGCACGAGGGAGCTTCCA
GGGGGAAACGCCTGGTATCTTTATAGTCCTGTCGGGTTTCGCCACCTCTGACTTGAGCGTCGATTTTTGT
GATGCTCGTCAGGGGGGCGGAGCCTATGGAAAAACGCCAGCAACGCGGCCTTTTTACGGTTCCTGGCCTT
TTGCTGGCCTTTTGCTCACATGT
Features (pLannotate 1.2.2; 26 found; start..end, strand, type, name):
     12..39      +  repeat_region  AAV2 ITR (fragment): inverted terminal repeat of adeno-associated virus serotype 2 inverted
     68..95      +  repeat_region  AAV2 ITR (fragment): inverted terminal repeat of adeno-associated virus serotype 2 inverted
    149..389     +  promoter       U6 promoter: RNA polymerase III promoter for human U6 snRNA
    434..450     +  misc_RNA       MS2 stem loop (fragment): stem loop that binds the bacteriophage MS2 coat protein
    462..498     +  misc_RNA       gRNA scaffold (fragment): guide RNA scaffold for the Streptococcus pyogenes CRISPR/Cas9 system
    504..520     +  misc_RNA       MS2 stem loop (fragment): stem loop that binds the bacteriophage MS2 coat protein
    532..551     +  misc_RNA       gRNA scaffold (fragment): guide RNA scaffold for the Streptococcus pyogenes CRISPR/Cas9 system
    632..935     +  enhancer       CMV enhancer: human cytomegalovirus immediate early enhancer
    937..1213    +  promoter       chicken β-actin promoter: No description available
   1214..2230    +  intron         chimeric intron: chimera between introns from chicken β-actin and rabbit β-globin
   2228..2287    +  CDS            HBB (fragment): HBB_LEPEU - Experimental evidence at protein level: Swiss-Prot protein existence level 1. Involved in oxygen transport from the lung to the various peripheral tissues. From Lepus europaeus (European hare).
   2285..2309    +  protein_bind   attB1: mutant version of attB; recombination site for the Gateway® BP reaction BP Clonase™
   2328..2717    +  CDS            CAPSD_BPMS2: Experimental evidence at protein level: Swiss-Prot protein existence level 1. Acts as a translational repressor of viral replicase synthesis late in infection. This latter function is the result of capsid protein interaction with an RNA hairpin which contains the replicase ribosome-binding site. From Escherichia phage MS2 (Bacteriophage MS2).
   2808..3350    +  CDS            Rela (fragment): TF65_MOUSE - Also known as Nfkb3. Experimental evidence at protein level: Swiss-Prot protein existence level 1. NF-kappa-B is a pleiotropic transcription factor present in almost all cell types and is the endpoint of a series of signal transduction events that are initiated by a vast array of stimuli related to many biological processes such as inflammation, immunity, differentiation, cell growth, tumorigenesis and apoptosis. NF-kappa-B is a homo- or heterodimeric complex formed by the Rel-like domain- containing proteins RELA/p65, RELB, NFKB1/p105, NFKB1/p50, REL and NFKB2/p52. The heterodime
   3375..3746    +  CDS            HSF1: C-terminal activation domain from the human heat shock transcription factor HSF1
   3780..3804    -  protein_bind   attB2: mutant version of attB; recombination site for the Gateway® BP reaction BP Clonase™
   3836..4424    +  misc_feature   WPRE: woodchuck hepatitis virus posttranscriptional regulatory element
   4438..4486    +  polyA_signal   poly(A) signal: synthetic polyadenylation signal
   4494..4634    +  repeat_region  AAV2 ITR: inverted terminal repeat of adeno-associated virus serotype 2 inverted
   4639..4690    -  misc_feature   bom (fragment): basis of mobility region from pBR322
   4709..5164    +  rep_origin     f1 ori (sequence partly withheld): f1 bacteriophage origin of replication; arrow indicates direction of (+) strand synthesis
   5165..5214    -  misc_feature   bom (fragment): basis of mobility region from pBR322
   5316..5351    -  CDS            rop (fragment): Rop protein, which maintains plasmids at low copy number; rop
   5446..5550    +  promoter       AmpR promoter: bla
   5551..6411    +  CDS            AmpR: β-lactamase; bla; confers resistance to ampicillin, carbenicillin, and related antibiotics
   6582..7170    +  rep_origin     ori: high-copy-number ColE1/pMB1/pBR322/pUC origin of replication
