[The description below was written by a language model from this plasmid's Addgene catalogue record and pLannotate feature annotations shown in this document.]
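Description:
AAV-U6-dgRNA-CAG-MPH is a 7.2 kb AAV transfer plasmid for mammalian expression of two components of a CRISPR/Cas9-based transcriptional activation system. It is maintained in bacteria through a high-copy ColE1/pUC-type origin and selected with ampicillin (AmpR/β-lactamase). An f1 phage origin is also present in the backbone. The payload is flanked by AAV2 inverted terminal repeats, which allow the intervening DNA to be packaged into recombinant AAV particles. The downstream ITR is annotated in full, whereas only short fragments of the upstream ITR were detected. Recombination-prone ITRs are consistent with the recorded use of a stable cloning strain.

Between the ITRs are two expression units. A human U6 RNA polymerase III promoter drives a Streptococcus pyogenes guide RNA scaffold that carries MS2 stem loops. The guide position is recorded as a SapI cloning site rather than a specific target, so users insert their own "dgRNA" spacer. The record does not define that term, but in this context it normally denotes a shortened "dead" guide that lets Cas9 bind without cutting. The second unit uses the CAG promoter (CMV enhancer, chicken β-actin promoter and chimeric intron) to express MPH, a fusion of the MS2 coat protein to the p65 (RelA) activation domain and the C-terminal activation domain of human HSF1. This cassette is bracketed by attB1/attB2 sites and followed by a WPRE and a synthetic poly(A) signal to enhance expression. MPH was derived from a lentiviral MS2-P65-HSF1 plasmid. The MS2 coat protein binds the scaffold hairpins, recruiting the activators to the guide's target locus. Cas9 is not encoded here and must be supplied separately. The associated publication used this approach for in vivo target gene activation.
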