Addgene plasmid #106259: AAV-U6-dgRNA-CAG-MPH
Purpose: Expresses MPH co-activator from the CAG promoter and one U6-driven dgRNA in AAV backbone
Depositing lab: Juan Belmonte. Depositing organization: Salk Institute for Biological Studies. Publication: In Vivo Target Gene Activation via CRISPR/Cas9-Mediated Trans-epigenetic Modulation. Liao HK, Hatanaka F, Araoka T, Reddy P, Wu MZ, Sui Y, Yamauchi T, Sakurai M, O'Keefe DD, Nunez-Delicado E, Guillen P, Campistol JM, Wu CJ, Lu LF, Esteban CR, Izpisua Belmonte JC. Cell. 2017 Dec 14;171(7):1495-1507.e15. doi: 10.1016/j.cell.2017.10.025. Epub 2017 Dec 7. PubMed 29224783.
Backbone
  Vector backbone: AAV
  Vector type: Mammalian Expression, AAV, CRISPR
Growth in bacteria
  Bacterial resistance: Ampicillin, 100 μg/mL
  Growth temperature: 30°C
  Growth strain: NEB Stable
  Copy number: High Copy
Gene/Insert
  Gene/Insert name: MS2-P65-HSF1
  gRNA/shRNA sequence: SapI
  Species: H. sapiens (human), Synthetic
  Entrez Gene: HSF1 (a.k.a. HSTF1)
  Promoter: CAG
  Cloning method: Ligation Independent Cloning
  Sequencing primers: 5′ unknown
Resource information
  A portion of this plasmid was derived from a plasmid made by: Addgene 61426
Terms and licenses: Academic/Nonprofit Terms; Industry Terms: Not Available to Industry
Depositor comments: MPH was constructed from plasmid lenti_MS2-P65-HSF1_Hygro (Addgene 61426)
How to cite: AAV-U6-dgRNA-CAG-MPH was a gift from Juan Belmonte (Addgene plasmid # 106259 ; http://n2t.net/addgene:106259 ; RRID:Addgene_106259)
