>Addgene plasmid #106259 | AAV-U6-dgRNA-CAG-MPH | addgene partial sequence | sequence record 209646 | Addgene Partial NGS Result
CTGCAACCCCCCCTGCACCCCCCTCCCCGAGTTGCTGAGCACGGCCCGGCTTCGGGTGCGGGGCTCCGTA
CGGGGCGTGGCGCGGGGCTCGCCGTGCCGGGCGGGGGGTGGCGGCAGGTGGGGGTGCCGGGCGGGGCGGG
GCCGCCTCGGGCCGGGGAGGGCTCGGGGGAGGGGCGCGGCGGCCCCCGGAGCGCCGGCGGCTGTCGAGGC
GCGGCGAGCCGCAGCCATTGCCTTTTATGGTAATCGTGCGAGAGGGCGCAGGGACTTCCTTTGTCCCAAA
TCTGTGCGGAGCCGAAATCTGGGAGGCGCCGCCGCACCCCCTCTAGCGGGCGCGGGGCGAAGCGGTGCGG
CGCCGGCAGGAAGGAAATGGGCGGGGAGGGCCTTCGTGCGTCGCCGCGCCGCCGTCCCCTTCTCCCTCTC
CAGCCTCGGGGCTGTCCGCGGGGGGACGGCTGCCTTCGGGGGGGACGGGGCAGGGCGGGGTTCGGCTTCT
GGCGTGTGACCGGCGGCTCTAGAGCCTCTGCTAACCATGTTCATGCCTTCTTCTTTTTCCTACAGCTCCT
GGGCAACGTGCTGGTTATTGTGCTGTCTCATCATTTTGGCAAAGAATTCACAAGTTTGTACAAAAAAGCA
GGCTCCGAATTCACCGGTCACCATGGCTTCAAACTTTACTCAGTTCGTGCTCGTGGACAATGGTGGGACA
GGGGATGTGACAGTGGCTCCTTCTAATTTCGCTAATGGGGTGGCAGAGTGGATCAGCTCCAACTCACGGA
GCCAGGCCTACAAGGTGACATGCAGCGTCAGGCAGTCTAGTGCCCAGAAGAGAAAGTATACCATCAAGGT
GGAGGTCCCCAAAGTGGCTACCCAGACAGTGGGCGGAGTCGAACTGCCTGTCGCCGCTTGGAGGTCCTAC
CTGAACATGGAGCTCACTATCCCAATTTTCGCTACCAATTCTGACTGTGAACTCATCGTGAAGGCAATGC
AGGGGCTCCTCAAAGACGGTAATCCTATCCCTTCCGCCATCGCCGCTAACTCAGGTATCTACAGCGCTGG
AGGAGGTGGAAGCGGAGGAGGAGGAAGCGGAGGAGGAGGTAGCGGACCTAAGAAAAAGAGGAAGGTGGCG
GCCGCTGGATCCCCTTCAGGGCAGATCAGCAACCAGGCCCTGGCTCTGGCCCCTAGCTCCGCTCCAGTGC
TGGCCCAGACTATGGTGCCCTCTAGTGCTATGGTGCCTCTGGCCCAGCCACCTGCTCCAGCCCCTGTGCT
GACCCCAGGACCACCCCAGTCACTGAGCGCTCCAGTGCCCAAGTCTACACAGGCCGGCGAGGGGACTCTG
AGTGAAGCTCTGCTGCACCTGCAGTTCGACGCTGATGAGGACCTGGGAGCTCTGCTGGGGAACAGCACCG
ATCCCGGAGTGTTCACAGATCTGGCCTCCGTGGACAACTCTGAGTTTCAGCAGCTGCTGAATCAGGGCGT
GTCCATGTCTCATAGTACAGCCGAACCAATGCTGATGGAGTACCCCGAAGCCATTACCCGGCTGGTGACC
GGCAGCCAGCGGCCCCCCGACCCCGCTCCAACTCCCCTGGGAACCAGCGGCCTGCCTAATGGGCTGTCCG
GAGATGAAGACTTCTCAAGCATCGCTGATATGGACTTTAGTGCCCTGCTGTCACAGATTTCCTCTAGTGG
GCAGGGAGGAGGTGGAAGCGGCTTCAGCGTGGACACCAGTGCCCTGCTGGACCTGTTCAGCCCCTCGGTG
ACCGTGCCCGACATGAGCCTGCCTGACCTTGACAGCAGCCTGGCCAGTATCCAAGAGCTCCTGTCTCCCC
AGGAGCCCCCCAGGCCTCCCGAGGCAGAGAACAGCAGCCCGGATTCAGGGAAGCAGCTGGTGCACTACAC
AGCGCAGCCGCTGTTCCTGCTGGACCCCGGCTCCGTGGACACCGGGAGCAACGACCTGCCGGTGCTGTTT
GAGCTGGGAGAGGGCTCCTACTTCTCCGAAGGGGACGGCTTCGCCGAGGACCCCACCATCTCCCTGCTGA
CAGGCTCGGAGCCTCCCAAAGCCAAGGACCCCACTGTCTCCGCTAGCGGCATCGATTGATTAATTAAGAA
TTCGACCCAGCTTTCTTGTACAAAGTGGTGAATTCAAGCTTCGGGGACTAGTCATATGATAATCAACCTC
TGGATTACAAAATTTGTGAAAGATTGACTGGTATTCTTAACTATGTTGCTCCTTTTACGCTATGTGGATA
CGCTGCTTTAATGCCTTTGTATCATGCTATTGCTTCCCGTATGGCTTTCATTTTCTCCTCCTTGTATAAA
TCCTGGTTGCTGTCTCTTTATGAGGAGTTGTGGCCCGTTGTCAGGCAACGTGGCGTGGTGTGCACTGTGT
TTGCTGACGCAACCCCCACTGGTTGGGGCATTGCCACCACCTGTCAGCTCCTTTCCGGGACTTTCGCTTT
CCCCCTCCCTATTGCCACGGCGGAACTCATCGCCGCCTGCCTTGCCCGCTGCTGGACAGGGGCTCGGCTG
TTGGGCACTGACAATTCCGTGGTGTTGTCGGGGAAGCTGACGTCCTTTCCATGGCTGCTCGCCTGTGTTG
CCACCTGGATTCTGCGCGGGACGTCCTTCTGCTACGTCCCTTCGGCCCTCAATCCAGCGGACCTTCCTTC
CCGCGGCCTGCTGCCGGCTCTGCGGCCTCTTCCGCGTCTTCGCCTTCGCCCTCAGACGAGTCGGATCTCC
CTTTGGGCCGCCTCCCCGCACAATTGGAATTCAATAAAAGATCTTTATTTTCATTAGATCTGTGTGTTGG
TTTTTTGTGTGCGGCCGCAGGAACCCCTAGTGATGGAGTTGGCCACTCCCTCTCTGCGCGCTCGCTCGCT
CACTGAGGCCGGGCGACCAAAGGTCGCCCGACGCCCGGGCTTTGCCCGGGCGGCCTCAGTGAGCGAGCGA
GCGCGCAGCTGCCTGCAGGGGCGCCTGATGCGGTATTTTCTCCTTACGCATCTGTGCGGTATTTCACACC
GCATA
[95 nt withheld, positions 3016-3110]
T
[46 nt withheld, positions 3112-3157]
C
[141 nt withheld, positions 3159-3299]
CCTTTGACGTTGGAGTCCACGTTCTTT
[37 nt withheld, positions 3327-3363]
ACTCTATCTCGGGCTATTCTTTTGATTTATAAGGGATTTTGCCGATTTCGGTCTATTGGTTAAAAAATGA
GCTGATTTAACAAAAATTTAACGCGAATTTTAACAAAATATTAACGTTTACAATTTTATGGTGCACTCTC
AGTACAATCTGCTCTGATGCCGCATAGTTAAGCCAGCCCCGACACCCGCCAACACCCGCTGACGCGCCCT
GACGGGCTTGTCTGCTCCCGGCATCCGCTTACAGACAAGCTGTGACCGTCTCCGGGAGCTGCATGTGTCA
GAGGTTTTCACCGTCATCACCGAAACGCGCGAGACGAAAGGGCCTCGTGATACGCCTATTTTTATAGGTT
AATGTCATGATAATAATGGTTTCTTAGACGTCAGGTGGCACTTTTCGGGGAAATGTGCGCGGAACCCCTA
TTTGTTTATTTTTCTAAATACATTCAAATATGTATCCGCTCATGAGACAATAACCCTGATAAATGCTTCA
ATAATATTGAAAAAGGAAGAGTATGAGTATTCAACATTTCCGTGTCGCCCTTATTCCCTTTTTTGCGGCA
TTTTGCCTTCCTGTTTTTGCTCACCCAGAAACGCTGGTGAAAGTAAAAGATGCTGAAGATCAGTTGGGTG
CACGAGTGGGTTACATCGAACTGGATCTCAACAGCGGTAAGATCCTTGAGAGTTTTCGCCCCGAAGAACG
TTTTCCAATGATGAGCACTTTTAAAGTTCTGCTATGTGGCGCGGTATTATCCCGTATTGACGCCGGGCAA
GAGCAACTCGGTCGCCGCATACACTATTCTCAGAATGACTTGGTTGAGTACTCACCAGTCACAGAAAAGC
ATCTTACGGATGGCATGACAGTAAGAGAATTATGCAGTGCTGCCATAACCATGAGTGATAACACTGCGGC
CAACTTACTTCTGACAACGATCGGAGGACCGAAGGAGCTAACCGCTTTTTTGCACAACATGGGGGATCAT
GTAACTCGCCTTGATCGTTGGGAACCGGAGCTGAATGAAGCCATACCAAACGACGAGCGTGACACCACGA
TGCCTGTAGCAATGGCAACAACGTTGCGCAAACTATTAACTGGCGAACTACTTACTCTAGCTTCCCGGCA
ACAATTAATAGACTGGATGGAGGCGGATAAAGTTGCAGGACCACTTCTGCGCTCGGCCCTTCCGGCTGGC
TGGTTTATTGCTGATAAATCTGGAGCCGGTGAGCGTGGAAGCCGCGGTATCATTGCAGCACTGGGGCCAG
ATGGTAAGCCCTCCCGTATCGTAGTTATCTACACGACGGGGAGTCAGGCAACTATGGATGAACGAAATAG
ACAGATCGCTGAGATAGGTGCCTCACTGATTAAGCATTGGTAACTGTCAGACCAAGTTTACTCATATATA
CTTTAGATTGATTTAAAACTTCATTTTTAATTTAAAAGGATCTAGGTGAAGATCCTTTTTGATAATCTCA
TGACCAAAATCCCTTAACGTGAGTTTTCGTTCCACTGAGCGTCAGACCCCGTAGAAAAGATCAAAGGATC
TTCTTGAGATCCTTTTTTTCTGCGCGTAATCTGCTGCTTGCAAACAAAAAAACCACCGCTACCAGCGGTG
GTTTGTTTGCCGGATCAAGAGCTACCAACTCTTTTTCCGAAGGTAACTGGCTTCAGCAGAGCGCAGATAC
CAAATACTGTTCTTCTAGTGTAGCCGTAGTTAGGCCACCACTTCAAGAACTCTGTAGCACCGCCTACATA
CCTCGCTCTGCTAATCCTGTTACCAGTGGCTGCTGCCAGTGGCGATAAGTCGTGTCTTACCGGGTTGGAC
TCAAGACGATAGTTACCGGATAAGGCGCAGCGGTCGGGCTGAACGGGGGGTTCGTGCACACAGCCCAGCT
TGGAGCGAACGACCTACACCGAACTGAGATACCTACAGCGTGAGCTATGAGAAAGCGCCACGCTTCCCGA
AGGGAGAAAGGCGGACAGGTATCCGGTAAGCGGCAGGGTCGGAACAGGAGAGCGCACGAGGGAGCTTCCA
GGGGGAAACGCCTGGTATCTTTATAGTCCTGTCGGGTTTCGCCACCTCTGACTTGAGCGTCGATTTTTGT
GATGCTCGTCAGGGGGGCGGAGCCTATGGAAAAACGCCAGCAACGCGGCCTTTTTACGGTTCCTGGCCTT
TTGCTGGCCTTTTGCTCACATGTCCTGCAGGCAGCTGCGCGCTCGCTCGCTCACTGAGGCCGCCCGGGCG
TCGGGCGACCTTTGGTCGCCCGGCCTCAGTGAGCGAGCGAGCGCGCAGAGAGGGAGTGGCCAACTCCATC
ACTAGGGGTTCCTGCGGCCTCTAGAACGCGTGAGGGCCTATTTCCCATGATTCCTTCATATTTGCATATA
CGATACAAGGCTGTTAGAGAGATAATTGGAATTAATTTGACTGTAAACACAAAGATATTAGTACAAAATA
CGTGACGTAGAAAGTAATAATTTCTTGGGTAGTTTGCAGTTTTAAAATTATGTTTTAAAATGGACTATCA
TATGCTTACCGTAACTTGAAAGTATTTCGATTTCTTGGCTTTATATATCTTGTGGAAAGGACGAAACACC
GGAAGAGCGAGCTCTTCTGTTTCAGAGCTAGGCCAGCATGAGGATCACCCATGCCTGCAGGGCCTAGCAA
GTTGAAATAAGGCTAGTCCGTTATCAACTTGGCCAGCATGAGGATCACCCATGCCTGCAGGGCCAAGTGG
CACCGAGTCGGTGCTTTTTTGCATATGCTAGTGCGCGTTATTAATAGTAATCAATTACGGGGTCATTAGT
TCATAGCCCATATATGGAGTTCCGCGTTACATAACTTACGGTAAATGGCCCGCCTGGCTGACCGCCCAAC
GACCCCCGCCCATTGACGTCAATAATGACGTATGTTCCCATAGTAACGCCAATAGGGACTTTCCATTGAC
GTCAATGGGTGGAGTATTTACGGTAAACTGCCCACTTGGCAGTACATCAAGTGTATCATATGCCAAGTAC
GCCCCCTATTGACGTCAATGACGGTAAATGGCCCGCCTGGCATTATGCCCAGTACATGACCTTATGGGAC
TTTCCTACTTGGCAGTACATCTACGTATTAGTCATCGCTATTACCATGGTCGAGGTGAGCCCCACGTTCT
GCTTCACTCTCCCCATCTCCCCCCCCTCCCCACCCCCAATTTTGTATTTATTTATTTTTTAATTATTTTG
TGCAGCGATGGGGGCGGGGGGGGGGG
